>Addgene plasmid #55290 | mTagBFP2-Dectin1A-C-10 | depositor partial sequence | sequence record 85695 | insert sequence
ACGTCAGATCCGCTAGCGGTGGCCACCATGGTGTCTAAGGGCGAAGAGCTGATTAAGGAGAACATGCACA
TGAAGCTGTACATGGAGGGCACCGTGGACAACCATCACTTCAAGTGCACATCCGAGGGCGAAGGCAAGCC
CTACGAGGGCACCCAGACCATGAGAATCAAGGTGGTCGAGGGCGGCCCTCTCCCCTTCGCCTTCGACATC
CTGGCTACTAGCTTCCTCTACGGCAGCAAGACCTTCATCAACCACACCCAGGGCATCCCCGACTTCTTCA
AGCAGTCCTTCCCTGAGGGCTTCACATGGGAGAGAGTCACCACATACGAAGACGGGGGCGTGCTGACCGC
TACCCAGGACACCAGCCTCCAGGACGGCTGCCTCATCTACAACGTCAAGATCAGAGGGGTGAACTTCACA
TCCAACGGCCCTGTGATGCAGAAGAAAACACTCGGCTGGGAGGCCTTCACCGAGACGCTGTACCCCGCTG
ACGGCGGCCTGGAAGGCAGAAACGACATGGCCCTGAAGCTCGTGGGCGGGAGCCATCTGATCGCAAACGC
CAAGACCACATATAGATCCAAGAAACCCGCTAAGAACCTCAAGATGCCTGGCGTCTACTATGTGGACTAC
AGACTGGAAAGAATCAAGGAGGCCAACAACGAGACCTACGTCGAGCAGCACGAGGTGGCAGTGGCCAGAT
ACTGCGACCTCCCTAGCAAACTGGGGCACAAGCTTAATTCCGGACTCAGATCTGGCAGCAGTGGAGGTGA
ATATCATCCTGATTTAGAAAATTTGGATGAAGATGGATATACTCAATTACACTTCGACTCTCAAAGCAAT
ACCAGGATAGCTGTTGTTTCAGAGAAAGGATCGTGTGCTGCATCTCCTCCTTGGCGCCTCATTGCTGTAA
TTTTGGGAATCCTATGCTTGGTAATACTGGTGATAGCTGTGGTCCTGGGTACCATGGCTATTTGGAGATC
CAATTCAGGAAGCAACACATTGGAGAATGGCTACTTTCTATCAAGAAATAAAGAGAACCACAGTCAACCC
ACACAATCATCTTTAGAAGACAGTGTGACTCCTACCAAAGCTGTCAAAACCACAGGGGTTCTTTCCAGCC
CTTGTCCTCCTAATTGGATTATATATGAGAAGAGCTGTTATCTATTCAGCATGTCACTAAATTCCTGGGA
TGGAAGTAAAAGACAATGCTGGCAACTGGGCTCTAATCTCCTAAAGATAGACAGCTCAAATGAATTGGGA
TTTATAGTAAAACAAGTGTCTTCCCAACCTGATAATTCATTTTGGATAGGCCTTTCTCGGCCCCAGACTG
AAGTACCATGGCTCTGGGAGGATGGATCAACATTCTCTTCTAACTTATTTCAGATCAGAACCACAGCTAC
CCAAGAAAACCCATCTCCAAATTGTGTATGGATTCACGTGTCAGTCATTTATGACCAACTGTGTAGTGTG
CCCTCATATAGTATTTGTGAGAAGAAGTTTTCAATGTAAGAATTCTGCAGTCGACGGTACCGCGGGCCCG
GGATCCACCGGATCTAGATAACTGATCATAATCAGCCATACCACATTT
