>Addgene plasmid #55290 | mTagBFP2-Dectin1A-C-10 | addgene partial sequence | sequence record 117700 | BFP-F 5'-CCTTCACCGAGACGCTGTA-3'
GACATGGCCCTGAAGCTCGTGGGCGGGAGCCATCTGATCGCAAACGCCAAGACCACATATAGATCCAAGA
AACCCGCTAAGAACCTCAAGATGCCTGGCGTCTACTATGTGGACTACAGACTGGAAAGAATCAAGGAGGC
CAACAACGAGACCTACGTCGAGCAGCACGAGGTGGCAGTGGCCAGATACTGCGACCTCCCTAGCAAACTG
GGGCACAAGCTTAATTCCGGACTCAGATCTGGCAGCAGTGGAGGTGAATATCATCCTGATTTAGAAAATT
TGGATGAAGATGGATATACTCAATTACACTTCGACTCTCAAAGCAATACCAGGATAGCTGTTGTTTCAGA
GAAAGGATCGTGTGCTGCATCTCCTCCTTGGCGCCTCATTGCTGTAATTTTGGGAATCCTATGCTTGGTA
ATACTGGTGATAGCTGTGGTCCTGGGTACCATGGCTATTTGGAGATCCAATTCAGGAAGCAACACATTGG
AGAATGGCTACTTTCTATCAAGAAATAAAGAGAACCACAGTCAACCCACACAATCATCTTTAGAAGACAG
TGTGACTCCTACCAAAGCTGTCAAAACCACAGGGGTTCTTTCCAGCCCTTGTCCTCCTAATTGGATTATA
TATGAGAAGAGCTGTTATCTATTCAGCATGTCACTAAATTCCTGGGATGGAAGTAAAAGACAATGCTGGC
AACTGGGCTCTAATCTCCTAAAGATAGACAGCTCAAATGAATTGGGATTTATAGTAAAACAAGTGTCTTC
CCAACCTGATAATTCATTTTGGATAGGCCTTTCTCGGCCCCAGACTGAAGTACCATGGCTCTGGGAGGA
