[The description below was written by a language model from this plasmid's Addgene catalogue record.]
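Description:
mTagBFP2-Dectin1A-C-10 is a mammalian expression plasmid built on the mTagBFP2-C1 backbone (about 4.75 kb without the insert). It is designed to produce human Dectin-1 isoform A (gene CLEC7A, also known as CD369 or CLECSF12) as a fusion with the monomeric blue fluorescent protein mTagBFP2. It is maintained as a high-copy plasmid in E. coli under kanamycin selection. It also carries a neomycin-resistance marker, so transfected mammalian cells can be selected with G418, for example to derive stable lines. No feature table is provided, so the origin of replication and the exact layout of the resistance cassette are not stated.

Expression is driven by the CMV promoter, a strong constitutive promoter in most mammalian cell types. The SV40pA reverse sequencing primer indicates that an SV40 polyadenylation signal lies downstream of the insert. mTagBFP2 is supplied by the backbone and sits at the N terminus of the fusion, with Dectin1A cloned after it. The "C-10" in the name probably denotes this C-type arrangement with a 10-residue linker, but the record does not say so, and the cloning method is listed as unknown. Dectin-1 is a C-type lectin receptor found at the cell surface, and the record lists the fusion's localization as membrane.

The construct serves as a blue membrane marker for fluorescence imaging, with excitation at 399 nm and emission at 456 nm. It can be used to follow Dectin-1 distribution in live or fixed cells. It belongs to a set of fusions made to demonstrate the performance of mTagBFP2, an enhanced blue fluorescent protein noted for the chemical stability of its chromophore.
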