Addgene plasmid #55290: mTagBFP2-Dectin1A-C-10
Purpose: Localization: Membrane, Excitation: 399, Emission: 456
Depositing lab: Michael Davidson. Depositing organization: Florida State University, Tallahassee. Publication: An enhanced monomeric blue fluorescent protein with the high chemical stability of the chromophore. Subach OM, Cranfill PJ, Davidson MW, Verkhusha VV. PLoS One. 2011;6(12):e28674. Epub 2011 Dec 8. 10.1371/journal.pone.0028674 PubMed 22174863.
Backbone
  Vector backbone: mTagBFP2-C1
  Backbone size w/o insert (bp): 4750
  Vector type: Mammalian Expression
  Selectable markers: Neomycin (select with G418)
Growth in bacteria
  Bacterial resistance: Kanamycin, 50 μg/mL
  Growth temperature: 37°C
  Growth strain: DH5alpha
  Copy number: High Copy
Gene/Insert
  Gene/Insert name: Dectin1A (alt name: NP_922938.1)
  Species: H. sapiens (human)
  Entrez Gene: CLEC7A (a.k.a. BGR, CANDF4, CD369, CLECSF12, DECTIN1, SCARE2)
  Promoter: CMV
  Tag / fusion protein: mTagBFP2 (N terminal on backbone)
  Cloning method: Unknown
  Sequencing primers: 5′ CMV-F; 3′ SV40pA-R
Terms and licenses: Academic/Nonprofit Terms; Industry Terms
Depositor comments: . Excitation = 399; Emission = 456
How to cite: mTagBFP2-Dectin1A-C-10 was a gift from Michael Davidson (Addgene plasmid # 55290 ; http://n2t.net/addgene:55290 ; RRID:Addgene_55290)
